Addgene plasmid #130055: pRDAX-528 N-Tag GFP[1] L32 Tln1(rod) mCherry
Purpose: PPI (BiFC/TriFC) assay vector
Depositing lab: Gary Lewin. Depositing organization: Max-Delbrueck-Centrum fuer Molekulare Medizin (MDC).
Backbone
  Vector backbone: custom built
  Vector type: Mammalian Expression
Growth in bacteria
  Bacterial resistance: Ampicillin, 100 μg/mL
  Growth temperature: 37°C
  Growth strain: DH5alpha
  Copy number: High Copy
Gene/Insert
  Gene/Insert name: Tln1 rod
  Species: M. musculus (mouse)
  Cloning method: Restriction Enzyme; 5′ cloning site unknown (unknown if destroyed); 3′ cloning site unknown (unknown if destroyed)
Terms and licenses: Academic/Nonprofit Terms; Industry Terms: Not Available to Industry
How to cite: pRDAX-528 N-Tag GFP[1] L32 Tln1(rod) mCherry was a gift from Gary Lewin (Addgene plasmid # 130055 ; http://n2t.net/addgene:130055 ; RRID:Addgene_130055)
