[The description below was written by a language model from this plasmid's Addgene catalogue record and pLannotate feature annotations shown in this document.]
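Description:
pRDAX-528 N-Tag GFP[1] L32 Tln1(rod) mCherry is a custom-built mammalian expression plasmid of about 7.1 kb, designed as a protein–protein interaction assay vector for bimolecular or trimolecular fluorescence complementation (BiFC/TriFC). It is propagated in E. coli as a high-copy plasmid through a ColE1/pUC-type origin and is selected with ampicillin via the β-lactamase gene and its native promoter. No mammalian selection marker is annotated.

Expression is driven by the human CMV immediate-early enhancer and promoter, followed by a chimeric β-globin/immunoglobulin intron that promotes efficient processing of the transcript. The first open reading frame begins with a very short segment annotated as a TagGFP2 fragment. This is consistent with the "GFP[1]" N-terminal tag in the name, a small split-GFP piece that is presumably non-fluorescent on its own. A gap in the annotation follows, which presumably holds the linker suggested by "L32", and then a roughly 1.1 kb portion of mouse talin-1 (Tln1) from its rod region. The record does not define which rod residues or domains are included, and the cloning sites are unknown. Downstream, an EMCV IRES allows cap-independent translation of mCherry from the same mRNA, so red fluorescence marks transfected cells and can serve as an expression reference independent of any complementation signal. The transcript then carries a second copy of the chimeric intron, a WPRE to boost expression, and a bGH polyadenylation signal. Further downstream lie a T3 promoter, a β-globin remnant and a rabbit β-globin poly(A) signal.

In use, the plasmid would be co-transfected with partner constructs carrying the complementary GFP fragments, so that green fluorescence is reconstituted when talin's rod segment associates with a candidate binding protein.
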