Features (pLannotate 1.2.2; 17 found; start..end, strand, type, name):
    155..532     +  enhancer       CMV enhancer: human cytomegalovirus immediate early enhancer
    534..733     +  promoter       CMV promoter: human cytomegalovirus (CMV) immediate early promoter
    872..1004    +  intron         chimeric intron: chimera between introns from human β-globin and immunoglobulin heavy chain genes
   1041..1064    +  CDS            TagGFP2 (fragment): monomeric green fluorescent protein, also known as mTagGFP mammalian codon-optimized
   1184..2263    +  CDS            Tln1 (fragment): TLN1_MOUSE - Also known as Tln. Experimental evidence at protein level: Swiss-Prot protein existence level 1. Probably involved in connections of major cytoskeletal structures to the plasma membrane. High molecular weight cytoskeletal protein concentrated at regions of cell-substratum contact and, in lymphocytes, at cell-cell contacts. From Mus musculus (Mouse).
   2280..2866    +  misc_feature   IRES2: internal ribosome entry site (IRES) of the encephalomyocarditis virus (EMCV)
   2867..3574    +  CDS            mCherry: mCherry is a basic (constitutively fluorescent) red fluorescent protein published in 2004, derived from Discosoma sp.. It is reported to be a very rapidly-maturing monomer with low acid sensitivity.
   3623..3755    +  intron         chimeric intron: chimera between introns from human β-globin and immunoglobulin heavy chain genes
   3764..4352    +  misc_feature   WPRE: woodchuck hepatitis virus posttranscriptional regulatory element
   4356..4372    +  misc_feature   MCS (fragment): pUC18/19 multiple cloning site
   4385..4496    +  polyA_signal   bGH poly(A) signal: bovine growth hormone polyadenylation signal
   4592..4610    -  promoter       T3 promoter: promoter for bacteriophage T3 RNA polymerase
   4669..4743    +  CDS            HBB (fragment): HBB_PONPY - Experimental evidence at transcript level: Swiss-Prot protein existence level 2. Involved in oxygen transport from the lung to the various peripheral tissues. From Pongo pygmaeus (Bornean orangutan).
   4814..4869    +  polyA_signal   β-globin poly(A) signal: rabbit β-globin polyadenylation signal (Gil and Proudfoot, 1987)
   5248..5836    -  rep_origin     ori: high-copy-number ColE1/pMB1/pBR322/pUC origin of replication
   6007..6867    -  CDS            AmpR: β-lactamase; bla; confers resistance to ampicillin, carbenicillin, and related antibiotics
   6868..6972    -  promoter       AmpR promoter: bla
>Addgene plasmid #130055 | pRDAX-528 N-Tag GFP[1] L32 Tln1(rod) mCherry | depositor full sequence | sequence record 249433 | Full Sequence
GCCTGCCTCCAGGCCTCAATATTGGCCATTAGCCATATTATTCATTGGTTATATAGCATAAATCAATATT
GGCTATTGGCCATTGCATACGTTGTATCTATATCATAATATGTACATTTATATTGGCTCATGTCCAATAT
GACCGCCATGTTGGCATTGATTATTGACTAGTTATTAATAGTAATCAATTACGGGGTCATTAGTTCATAG
CCCATATATGGAGTTCCGCGTTACATAACTTACGGTAAATGGCCCGCCTGGCTGACCGCCCAACGACCCC
CGCCCATTGACGTCAATAATGACGTATGTTCCCATAGTAACGCCAATAGGGACTTTCCATTGACGTCAAT
GGGTGGAGTATTTACGGTAAACTGCCCACTTGGCAGTACATCAAGTGTATCATATGCCAAGTCCGCCCCC
TATTGACGTCAATGACGGTAAATGGCCCGCCTGGCATTATGCCCAGTACATGACCTTACGGGACTTTCCT
ACTTGGCAGTACATCTACGTATTAGTCATCGCTATTACCATGGTGATGCGGTTTTGGCAGTACACCAATG
GGCGTGGATAGCGGTTTGACTCACGGGGATTTCCAAGTCTCCACCCCATTGACGTCAATGGGAGTTTGTT
TTGGCACCAAAATCAACGGGACTTTCCAAAATGTCGTAATAACCCCGCCCCGTTGACGCAAATGGGCGGT
AGGCGTGTACGGTGGGAGGTCTATATAAGCAGAGCTCGTTTAGTGAACCGTCAGATCACTAGAAGCTTTA
TTGCGGTAGTTTATCACAGTTAAATTGCTAACGCAGTCAGTGCTTCTGACACAACAGTCTCGAACTTAAG
CTGCAGAAGTTGGTCGTGAGGCACTGGGCAGGTAAGTATCAAGGTTACAAGACAGGTTTAAGGAGACCAA
TAGAAACTGGGCTTGTCGAGACAGAGAAGACTCTTGCGTTTCTGATAGGCACCTATTGGTCTTACTGACA
TCCACTTTGCCTTTCTCTCCACAGGTGTCCACTCCCAGGCCACCATGGATCTGCCTGATGACCACTACCT
GAGCACACAGACCATCCTCTCCAAGGACCTTAACGACGTGGGTGGCGGAGGGAGCGAAGGCGGCGGATCC
GGAGGGCCTGGCTCTGGCGGAGAGGGGAGCGCTGGAGGCGGGTCAGCCGGTGGTGGGAGTGCTGTGTCTG
GTATCATTGCTGACCTCGACACCACCATCATGTTCGCTACTGCTGGCACACTTAACCGTGAGGGTGCTGA
AACTTTTGCTGACCACCGGGAGGGTATCTTAAAGACAGCAAAGGTTCTTGTGGAGGACACCAAGGTCCTA
GTGCAGAATGCAGCTGGGAGCCAGGAGAAGTTGGCACAAGCCGCCCAGTCCTCCGTGGCCACCATTACCC
GCCTCGCTGATGTGGTCAAGCTCGGTGCAGCCAGCCTAGGAGCCGAAGACCCTGAAACTCAGGTGGTGCT
GATCAATGCAGTAAAGGACGTAGCCAAGGCCCTGGGTGACCTCATCAGCGCTACGAAGGCTGCAGCGGGC
AAAGTTGGGGATGACCCTGCAGTGTGGCAGCTCAAGAACTCTGCCAAGGTGATGGTGACCAATGTGACAT
CATTGCTCAAGACAGTGAAGGCTGTGGAAGATGAGGCCACCAAAGGCACACGGGCCCTAGAGGCAACCAC
AGAGCACATACGTCAGGAACTGGCGGTCTTCTGTTCCCCAGAGCCACCTGCCAAGACCTCTACCCCTGAA
GACTTCATCCGAATGACCAAGGGTATTACTATGGCAACAGCCAAAGCCGTTGCTGCTGGCAATTCCTGTC
GACAGGAAGATGTCATTGCCACAGCCAATCTGAGCCGACGGGCTATTGCGGACATGCTTCGGGCTTGCAA
GGAAGCAGCTTTCCACCCAGAAGTGGCGCCTGATGTACGGCTCCGAGCCCTGCACTATGGCCGGGAGTGT
GCCAATGGTTACCTGGAACTGCTGGACCACGTGCTGCTGACCCTTCAGAAGCCAAACCCAGACCTGAAGC
AGCAGCTAACTGGACACTCAAAGCGGGTTGCTGGCTCTGTGACTGAGCTCATCCAGGCTGCTGAAGCCAT
GAAAGGAACAGAGTGGGTGGACCCAGAGGACCCTACTGTCATTGCTGAGAATGAGCTCTTGGGAGCCGCA
GCCGCCATCGAGGCTGCAGCCAAGAAGCTGGAGCAGCTGAAGCCCAGGGCCAAACCCAAGGAGGCGGATG
AGTCCTTGAACTTTGAGGAACAATAAGAATTCAGATCCGCCCCTCTCCCTCCCCCCCCCCTAACGTTACT
GGCCGAAGCCGCTTGGAATAAGGCCGGTGTGCGTTTGTCTATATGTTATTTTCCACCATATTGCCGTCTT
TTGGCAATGTGAGGGCCCGGAAACCTGGCCCTGTCTTCTTGACGAGCATTCCTAGGGGTCTTTCCCCTCT
CGCCAAAGGAATGCAAGGTCTGTTGAATGTCGTGAAGGAAGCAGTTCCTCTGGTAGCTTCTTGAAGACAA
ACAACGTCTGTAGCGACCCTTTGCAGGCAGCGGAACCCCCCACCTGGCGACAGGTGCCTCTGCGGCCAAA
AGCCACGTGTATAAGATACACCTGCAAAGGCGGCACAACCCCAGTGCCACGTTGTGAGTTGGATAGTTGT
GGAAAGAGTCAAATGGCTCTCCTCAAGCGTATTCAACAAGGGGCTGAAGGATGCCCAGAAGGTACCCCAT
TGTATGGGATCTGATCTGGGGCCTCGGTACACATGCTTTACATGTGTTTAGTCGAGGTTAAAAAAACGTC
TAGGCCCCCCGAACCACGGGGACGTGGTTTTCCTTTGAAAAACACGATGATAATATGGCCACAACCATGG
TGAGCAAGGGCGAGGAGGATAACATGGCCATCATCAAGGAGTTCATGCGCTTCAAGGTGCACATGGAGGG
CTCCGTGAACGGCCACGAGTTCGAGATCGAGGGCGAGGGCGAGGGCCGCCCCTACGAGGGCACCCAGACC
GCCAAGCTGAAGGTGACCAAGGGTGGCCCCCTGCCCTTCGCCTGGGACATCCTGTCCCCTCAGTTCATGT
ACGGCTCCAAGGCCTACGTGAAGCACCCCGCCGACATCCCCGACTACTTGAAGCTGTCCTTCCCCGAGGG
CTTCAAGTGGGAGCGCGTGATGAACTTCGAGGACGGCGGCGTGGTGACCGTGACCCAGGACTCCTCCCTG
CAGGACGGCGAGTTCATCTACAAGGTGAAGCTGCGCGGCACCAACTTCCCCTCCGACGGCCCCGTAATGC
AGAAGAAGACCATGGGCTGGGAGGCCTCCTCCGAGCGGATGTACCCCGAGGACGGCGCCCTGAAGGGCGA
GATCAAGCAGAGGCTGAAGCTGAAGGACGGCGGCCACTACGACGCTGAGGTCAAGACCACCTACAAGGCC
AAGAAGCCCGTGCAGCTGCCCGGCGCCTACAACGTCAACATCAAGTTGGACATCACCTCCCACAACGAGG
ACTACACCATCGTGGAACAGTACGAACGCGCCGAGGGCCGCCACTCCACCGGCGGCATGGACGAGCTGTA
CAAGTAAACCGGTGCTCGAGGTACCGATGAATAGCTAAGGTCGAGGCCGCAGGTAAGTATCAAGGTTACA
AGACAGGTTTAAGGAGACCAATAGAAACTGGGCTTGTCGAGACAGAGAAGACTCTTGCGTTTCTGATAGG
CACCTATTGGTCTTACTGACATCCACTTTGCCTTTCTCTCCACAGGTGTCGACAATCAACCTCTGGATTA
CAAAATTTGTGAAAGATTGACTGGTATTCTTAACTATGTTGCTCCTTTTACGCTATGTGGATACGCTGCT
TTAATGCCTTTGTATCATGCTATTGCTTCCCGTATGGCTTTCATTTTCTCCTCCTTGTATAAATCCTGGT
TGCTGTCTCTTTATGAGGAGTTGTGGCCCGTTGTCAGGCAACGTGGCGTGGTGTGCACTGTGTTTGCTGA
CGCAACCCCCACTGGTTGGGGCATTGCCACCACCTGTCAGCTCCTTTCCGGGACTTTCGCTTTCCCCCTC
CCTATTGCCACGGCGGAACTCATCGCCGCCTGCCTTGCCCGCTGCTGGACAGGGGCTCGGCTGTTGGGCA
CTGACAATTCCGTGGTGTTGTCGGGGAAGCTGACGTCCTTTCCATGGCTGCTCGCCTGTGTTGCCACCTG
GATTCTGCGCGGGACGTCCTTCTGCTACGTCCCTTCGGCCCTCAATCCAGCGGACCTTCCTTCCCGCGGC
CTGCTGCCGGCTCTGCGGCCTCTTCCGCGTCTTCGCCTTCGCCCTCAGACGAGTCGGATCTCCCTTTGGG
CCGCCTCCCCGCCTGGAATTCGAGCTCGGTACGATCAGCCTCGACTGTGCCTTCTAGTTGCCAGCCATCT
GTTGTTTGCCCCTCCCCCGTGCCTTCCTTGACCCTGGAAGGTGCCACTCCCACTGTCCTTTCCTAATAAA
ATGAGGAAATTGCATCGCATTGTCTGAGTAGGTGTCATTCTATTCTGGGGGGTGGGGTGGGGCAGGACAG
CAAGGGGGAGGATTGGGAAGACAATAGCCCAGCTTTTGTTCCCTTTAGTGAGGGTTAATTGCGCGCTTGG
CGTAATCATGGTCATAGCTGTTTCCTGTGTGAAATTGTTATCCGCTAATTCACTCCTCAGGTGCAGGCTG
CCTATCAGAAGGTGGTGGCTGGTGTGGCCAATGCCCTGGCTCACAAATACCACTGAGATCTTTTTCCCTC
TGCCAAAAATTATGGGGACATCATGAAGCCCCTTGAGCATCTGACTTCTGGCTAATAAAGGAAATTTATT
TTCATTGCAATAGTGTGTTGGAATTTTTTGTGTCTCTCACTCGGAAGGACATATGGGAGGGCAAATCATT
TAAAACATCAGAATGAGTATTTGGTTTAGAGTTTGGCAACATATGCCCATATGCTGGCTGCCATGAACAA
AGGTTGGCTATAAAGAGGTCATCAGTATATGAAACAGCCCCCTGCTGTCCATTCCTTATTCCATAGAAAA
GCCTTGACTTGAGGTTAGATTTTTTTTATATTTTGTTTTGTGTTATTTTTTTCTTTAACATCCCTAAAAT
TTTCCTTACATGTTTTACTAGCCAGATTTTTCCTCCTCTCCTGACTACTCCCAGTCATAGCTGTCCCTCT
TCTCTTATGGAGATCGGCCGGCCGCCGGCGTCGACGCGCGCGGCCGCGGCGCGCCGTTGCTGGCGTTTTT
CCATAGGCTCCGCCCCCCTGACGAGCATCACAAAAATCGACGCTCAAGTCAGAGGTGGCGAAACCCGACA
GGACTATAAAGATACCAGGCGTTTCCCCCTGGAAGCTCCCTCGTGCGCTCTCCTGTTCCGACCCTGCCGC
TTACCGGATACCTGTCCGCCTTTCTCCCTTCGGGAAGCGTGGCGCTTTCTCATAGCTCACGCTGTAGGTA
TCTCAGTTCGGTGTAGGTCGTTCGCTCCAAGCTGGGCTGTGTGCACGAACCCCCCGTTCAGCCCGACCGC
TGCGCCTTATCCGGTAACTATCGTCTTGAGTCCAACCCGGTAAGACACGACTTATCGCCACTGGCAGCAG
CCACTGGTAACAGGATTAGCAGAGCGAGGTATGTAGGCGGTGCTACAGAGTTCTTGAAGTGGTGGCCTAA
CTACGGCTACACTAGAAGAACAGTATTTGGTATCTGCGCTCTGCTGAAGCCAGTTACCTTCGGAAAAAGA
GTTGGTAGCTCTTGATCCGGCAAACAAACCACCGCTGGTAGCGGTGGTTTTTTTGTTTGCAAGCAGCAGA
TTACGCGCAGAAAAAAAGGATCTCAAGAAGATCCTTTGATCTTTTCTACGGGGTCTGACGCTCAGTGGAA
CGAAAACTCACGTTAAGGGATTTTGGTCATGAGATTATCAAAAAGGATCTTCACCTAGATCCTTTTAAAT
TAAAAATGAAGTTTTAAATCAATCTAAAGTATATATGAGTAAACTTGGTCTGACAGTTACCAATGCTTAA
TCAGTGAGGCACCTATCTCAGCGATCTGTCTATTTCGTTCATCCATAGTTGCCTGACTCCCCGTCGTGTA
GATAACTACGATACGGGAGGGCTTACCATCTGGCCCCAGTGCTGCAATGATACCGCGAGACCCACGCTCA
CCGGCTCCAGATTTATCAGCAATAAACCAGCCAGCCGGAAGGGCCGAGCGCAGAAGTGGTCCTGCAACTT
TATCCGCCTCCATCCAGTCTATTAATTGTTGCCGGGAAGCTAGAGTAAGTAGTTCGCCAGTTAATAGTTT
GCGCAACGTTGTTGCCATTGCTACAGGCATCGTGGTGTCACGCTCGTCGTTTGGTATGGCTTCATTCAGC
TCCGGTTCCCAACGATCAAGGCGAGTTACATGATCCCCCATGTTGTGCAAAAAAGCGGTTAGCTCCTTCG
GTCCTCCGATCGTTGTCAGAAGTAAGTTGGCCGCAGTGTTATCACTCATGGTTATGGCAGCACTGCATAA
TTCTCTTACTGTCATGCCATCCGTAAGATGCTTTTCTGTGACTGGTGAGTACTCAACCAAGTCATTCTGA
GAATAGTGTATGCGGCGACCGAGTTGCTCTTGCCCGGCGTCAATACGGGATAATACCGCGCCACATAGCA
GAACTTTAAAAGTGCTCATCATTGGAAAACGTTCTTCGGGGCGAAAACTCTCAAGGATCTTACCGCTGTT
GAGATCCAGTTCGATGTAACCCACTCGTGCACCCAACTGATCTTCAGCATCTTTTACTTTCACCAGCGTT
TCTGGGTGAGCAAAAACAGGAAGGCAAAATGCCGCAAAAAAGGGAATAAGGGCGACACGGAAATGTTGAA
TACTCATACTCTTCCTTTTTCAATATTATTGAAGCATTTATCAGGGTTATTGTCTCATGAGCGGATACAT
ATTTGAATGTATTTAGAAAAATAAACAAATAGGGGTTCCGCGCACATTTCCCCGAAAAGTGCCACCTGAC
GTCTAAGAAACCATTATTATCATGACATTAACCTATAAAAATAGGCGTATCACGAGGCCCTTTCGTCTAC
GCGCGCGCCGGCGGCGCGCCGTCGACGGCCGGCCGCGGCCGC
